>Addgene plasmid #90714 | ITGB3BP E5.1 gRNA | addgene full sequence | sequence record 183005 | Addgene NGS Result
GAGCGAGGAAGCGGAAGAGCGCCCAATACGCAAACCGCCTCTCCCCGCGCGTTGGCCGATTCATTAATGC
AGCTGGCACGACAGGTTTCCCGACTGGAAAGCGGGCAGTGAGCGCAACGCAATTAATGTGAGTTAGCTCA
CTCATTAGGCACCCCAGGCTTTACACTTTATGCTTCCGGCTCGTATGTTGTGTGGAATTGTGAGCGGATA
ACAATTTCACACAGGAAACAGCTATGACCATGATTACGCCAAGCGCGCAATTAACCCTCACTAAAGGGAA
CAAAAGCTGGAGCTGCAAGCTTAATGTAGTCTTATGCAATACTCTTGTAGTCTTGCAACATGGTAACGAT
GAGTTAGCAACATGCCTTACAAGGAGAGAAAAAGCACCGTGCATGCCGATTGGTGGAAGTAAGGTGGTAC
GATCGTGCCTTATTAGGAAGGCAACAGACGGGTCTGACATGGATTGGACGAACCACTGAATTGCCGCATT
GCAGAGATATTGTATTTAAGTGCCTAGCTCGATACATAAACGGGTCTCTCTGGTTAGACCAGATCTGAGC
CTGGGAGCTCTCTGGCTAACTAGGGAACCCACTGCTTAAGCCTCAATAAAGCTTGCCTTGAGTGCTTCAA
GTAGTGTGTGCCCGTCTGTTGTGTGACTCTGGTAACTAGAGATCCCTCAGACCCTTTTAGTCAGTGTGGA
AAATCTCTAGCAGTGGCGCCCGAACAGGGACTTGAAAGCGAAAGGGAAACCAGAGGAGCTCTCTCGACGC
AGGACTCGGCTTGCTGAAGCGCGCACGGCAAGAGGCGAGGGGCGGCGACTGGTGAGTACGCCAAAAATTT
TGACTAGCGGAGGCTAGAAGGAGAGAGATGGGTGCGAGAGCGTCAGTATTAAGCGGGGGAGAATTAGATC
GCGATGGGAAAAAATTCGGTTAAGGCCAGGGGGAAAGAAAAAATATAAATTAAAACATATAGTATGGGCA
AGCAGGGAGCTAGAACGATTCGCAGTTAATCCTGGCCTGTTAGAAACATCAGAAGGCTGTAGACAAATAC
TGGGACAGCTACAACCATCCCTTCAGACAGGATCAGAAGAACTTAGATCATTATATAATACAGTAGCAAC
CCTCTATTGTGTGCATCAAAGGATAGAGATAAAAGACACCAAGGAAGCTTTAGACAAGATAGAGGAAGAG
CAAAACAAAAGTAAGACCACCGCACAGCAAGCGGCCGCTGATCTTCAGACCTGGAGGAGGAGATATGAGG
GACAATTGGAGAAGTGAATTATATAAATATAAAGTAGTAAAAATTGAACCATTAGGAGTAGCACCCACCA
AGGCAAAGAGAAGAGTGGTGCAGAGAGAAAAAAGAGCAGTGGGAATAGGAGCTTTGTTCCTTGGGTTCTT
GGGAGCAGCAGGAAGCACTATGGGCGCAGCGTCAATGACGCTGACGGTACAGGCCAGACAATTATTGTCT
GGTATAGTGCAGCAGCAGAACAATTTGCTGAGGGCTATTGAGGCGCAACAGCATCTGTTGCAACTCACAG
TCTGGGGCATCAAGCAGCTCCAGGCAAGAATCCTGGCTGTGGAAAGATACCTAAAGGATCAACAGCTCCT
GGGGATTTGGGGTTGCTCTGGAAAACTCATTTGCACCACTGCTGTGCCTTGGAATGCTAGTTGGAGTAAT
AAATCTCTGGAACAGATTTGGAATCACACGACCTGGATGGAGTGGGACAGAGAAATTAACAATTACACAA
GCTTAATACACTCCTTAATTGAAGAATCGCAAAACCAGCAAGAAAAGAATGAACAAGAATTATTGGAATT
AGATAAATGGGCAAGTTTGTGGAATTGGTTTAACATAACAAATTGGCTGTGGTATATAAAATTATTCATA
ATGATAGTAGGAGGCTTGGTAGGTTTAAGAATAGTTTTTGCTGTACTTTCTATAGTGAATAGAGTTAGGC
AGGGATATTCACCATTATCGTTTCAGACCCACCTCCCAACCCCGAGGGGACCCAGAGAGGGCCTATTTCC
CATGATTCCTTCATATTTGCATATACGATACAAGGCTGTTAGAGAGATAATTAGAATTAATTTGACTGTA
AACACAAAGATATTAGTACAAAATACGTGACGTAGAAAGTAATAATTTCTTGGGTAGTTTGCAGTTTTAA
AATTATGTTTTAAAATGGACTATCATATGCTTACCGTAACTTGAAAGTATTTCGATTTCTTGGCTTTATA
TATCTTGTGGAAAGGACGAAACACCGCAGGAGAATCGCTTGAACGCGTTTAAGAGCTATGCTGGAAACAG
CATAGCAAGTTTAAATAAGGCTAGTCCGTTATCAACTTGAAAAAGTGGCACCGAGTCGGTGCTTTTTTTG
AATTCTAGATCTTGAGACAAATGGCAGTATTCATCCACAATTTTAAAAGAAAAGGGGGGATTGGGGGGTA
CAGTGCAGGGGAAAGAATAGTAGACATAATAGCAACAGACATACAAACTAAAGAATTACAAAAACAAATT
ACAAAAATTCAAAATTTTCGGGTTTATTACAGGGACAGCAGAGATCCACTTTGGCGCCGGCTCGAGTGGC
TCCGGTGCCCGTCAGTGGGCAGAGCGCACATCGCCCACAGTCCCCGAGAAGTTGGGGGGAGGGGTCGGCA
ATTGAACCGGTGCCTAGAGAAGGTGGCGCGGGGTAAACTGGGAAAGTGATGTCGTGTACTGGCTCCGCCT
TTTTCCCGAGGGTGGGGGAGAACCGTATATAAGTGCAGTAGTCGCCGTGAACGTTCTTTTTCGCAACGGG
TTTGCCGCCAGAACACAGGTGTCGTGACGCGGGATCCGCCACCATGACCGAGTACAAGCCCACGGTGCGC
CTCGCCACCCGCGACGACGTCCCCAGGGCCGTACGCACCCTCGCCGCCGCGTTCGCCGACTACCCCGCCA
CGCGCCACACCGTCGATCCGGACCGCCACATCGAGCGGGTCACCGAGCTGCAAGAACTCTTCCTCACGCG
CGTCGGGCTCGACATCGGCAAGGTGTGGGTCGCGGACGACGGCGCCGCGGTGGCGGTCTGGACCACGCCG
GAGAGCGTCGAAGCGGGGGCGGTGTTCGCCGAGATCGGCCCGCGCATGGCCGAGTTGAGCGGTTCCCGGC
TGGCCGCGCAGCAACAGATGGAAGGCCTCCTGGCGCCGCACCGGCCCAAGGAGCCCGCGTGGTTCCTGGC
CACCGTCGGAGTCTCGCCCGACCACCAGGGCAAGGGTCTGGGCAGCGCCGTCGTGCTCCCCGGAGTGGAG
GCGGCCGAGCGCGCCGGGGTGCCCGCCTTCCTGGAGACCTCCGCGCCCCGCAACCTCCCCTTCTACGAGC
GGCTCGGCTTCACCGTCACCGCCGACGTCGAGGTGCCCGAAGGACCGCGCACCTGGTGCATGACCCGCAA
GCCCGGTGCCTGAACGCGTTAAGTCGACAATCAACCTCTGGATTACAAAATTTGTGAAAGATTGACTGGT
ATTCTTAACTATGTTGCTCCTTTTACGCTATGTGGATACGCTGCTTTAATGCCTTTGTATCATGCTATTG
CTTCCCGTATGGCTTTCATTTTCTCCTCCTTGTATAAATCCTGGTTGCTGTCTCTTTATGAGGAGTTGTG
GCCCGTTGTCAGGCAACGTGGCGTGGTGTGCACTGTGTTTGCTGACGCAACCCCCACTGGTTGGGGCATT
GCCACCACCTGTCAGCTCCTTTCCGGGACTTTCGCTTTCCCCCTCCCTATTGCCACGGCGGAACTCATCG
CCGCCTGCCTTGCCCGCTGCTGGACAGGGGCTCGGCTGTTGGGCACTGACAATTCCGTGGTGTTGTCGGG
GAAATCATCGTCCTTTCCTTGGCTGCTCGCCTGTGTTGCCACCTGGATTCTGCGCGGGACGTCCTTCTGC
TACGTCCCTTCGGCCCTCAATCCAGCGGACCTTCCTTCCCGCGGCCTGCTGCCGGCTCTGCGGCCTCTTC
CGCGTCTTCGCCTTCGCCCTCAGACGAGTCGGATCTCCCTTTGGGCCGCCTCCCCGCGTCGACTTTAAGA
CCAATGACTTACAAGGCAGCTGTAGATCTTAGCCACTTTTTAAAAGAAAAGGGGGGACTGGAAGGGCTAA
TTCACTCCCAACGAAGACAAGATCTGCTTTTTGCTTGTACTGGGTCTCTCTGGTTAGACCAGATCTGAGC
CTGGGAGCTCTCTGGCTAACTAGGGAACCCACTGCTTAAGCCTCAATAAAGCTTGCCTTGAGTGCTTCAA
GTAGTGTGTGCCCGTCTGTTGTGTGACTCTGGTAACTAGAGATCCCTCAGACCCTTTTAGTCAGTGTGGA
AAATCTCTAGCAGTACGTATAGTAGTTCATGTCATCTTATTATTCAGTATTTATAACTTGCAAAGAAATG
AATATCAGAGAGTGAGAGGAACTTGTTTATTGCAGCTTATAATGGTTACAAATAAAGCAATAGCATCACA
AATTTCACAAATAAAGCATTTTTTTCACTGCATTCTAGTTGTGGTTTGTCCAAACTCATCAATGTATCTT
ATCATGTCTGGCTCTAGCTATCCCGCCCCTAACTCCGCCCATCCCGCCCCTAACTCCGCCCAGTTCCGCC
CATTCTCCGCCCCATGGCTGACTAATTTTTTTTATTTATGCAGAGGCCGAGGCCGCCTCGGCCTCTGAGC
TATTCCAGAAGTAGTGAGGAGGCTTTTTTGGAGGCCTAGGGACGTACCCAATTCGCCCTATAGTGAGTCG
TATTACGCGCGCTCACTGGCCGTCGTTTTACAACGTCGTGACTGGGAAAACCCTGGCGTTACCCAACTTA
ATCGCCTTGCAGCACATCCCCCTTTCGCCAGCTGGCGTAATAGCGAAGAGGCCCGCACCGATCGCCCTTC
CCAACAGTTGCGCAGCCTGAATGGCGAATGGG
[124 nt withheld, positions 4933-5056]
C
[91 nt withheld, positions 5058-5148]
A
[49 nt withheld, positions 5150-5198]
CCTTTGACGTTGGAGTCCACGTTCTTT
[37 nt withheld, positions 5226-5262]
ACCCTATCTCGGTCTATTCTTTTGATTTATAAGGGATTTTGCCGATTTCGGCCTATTGGTTAAAAAATGA
GCTGATTTAACAAAAATTTAACGCGAATTTTAACAAAATATTAACGCTTACAATTTAGGTGGCACTTTTC
GGGGAAATGTGCGCGGAACCCCTATTTGTTTATTTTTCTAAATACATTCAAATATGTATCCGCTCATGAG
ACAATAACCCTGATAAATGCTTCAATAATATTGAAAAAGGAAGAGTATGAGTATTCAACATTTCCGTGTC
GCCCTTATTCCCTTTTTTGCGGCATTTTGCCTTCCTGTTTTTGCTCACCCAGAAACGCTGGTGAAAGTAA
AAGATGCTGAAGATCAGTTGGGTGCACGAGTGGGTTACATCGAACTGGATCTCAACAGCGGTAAGATCCT
TGAGAGTTTTCGCCCCGAAGAACGTTTTCCAATGATGAGCACTTTTAAAGTTCTGCTATGTGGCGCGGTA
TTATCCCGTATTGACGCCGGGCAAGAGCAACTCGGTCGCCGCATACACTATTCTCAGAATGACTTGGTTG
AGTACTCACCAGTCACAGAAAAGCATCTTACGGATGGCATGACAGTAAGAGAATTATGCAGTGCTGCCAT
AACCATGAGTGATAACACTGCGGCCAACTTACTTCTGACAACGATCGGAGGACCGAAGGAGCTAACCGCT
TTTTTGCACAACATGGGGGATCATGTAACTCGCCTTGATCGTTGGGAACCGGAGCTGAATGAAGCCATAC
CAAACGACGAGCGTGACACCACGATGCCTGTAGCAATGGCAACAACGTTGCGCAAACTATTAACTGGCGA
ACTACTTACTCTAGCTTCCCGGCAACAATTAATAGACTGGATGGAGGCGGATAAAGTTGCAGGACCACTT
CTGCGCTCGGCCCTTCCGGCTGGCTGGTTTATTGCTGATAAATCTGGAGCCGGTGAGCGTGGGTCTCGCG
GTATCATTGCAGCACTGGGGCCAGATGGTAAGCCCTCCCGTATCGTAGTTATCTACACGACGGGGAGTCA
GGCAACTATGGATGAACGAAATAGACAGATCGCTGAGATAGGTGCCTCACTGATTAAGCATTGGTAACTG
TCAGACCAAGTTTACTCATATATACTTTAGATTGATTTAAAACTTCATTTTTAATTTAAAAGGATCTAGG
TGAAGATCCTTTTTGATAATCTCATGACCAAAATCCCTTAACGTGAGTTTTCGTTCCACTGAGCGTCAGA
CCCCGTAGAAAAGATCAAAGGATCTTCTTGAGATCCTTTTTTTCTGCGCGTAATCTGCTGCTTGCAAACA
AAAAAACCACCGCTACCAGCGGTGGTTTGTTTGCCGGATCAAGAGCTACCAACTCTTTTTCCGAAGGTAA
CTGGCTTCAGCAGAGCGCAGATACCAAATACTGTTCTTCTAGTGTAGCCGTAGTTAGGCCACCACTTCAA
GAACTCTGTAGCACCGCCTACATACCTCGCTCTGCTAATCCTGTTACCAGTGGCTGCTGCCAGTGGCGAT
AAGTCGTGTCTTACCGGGTTGGACTCAAGACGATAGTTACCGGATAAGGCGCAGCGGTCGGGCTGAACGG
GGGGTTCGTGCACACAGCCCAGCTTGGAGCGAACGACCTACACCGAACTGAGATACCTACAGCGTGAGCT
ATGAGAAAGCGCCACGCTTCCCGAAGGGAGAAAGGCGGACAGGTATCCGGTAAGCGGCAGGGTCGGAACA
GGAGAGCGCACGAGGGAGCTTCCAGGGGGAAACGCCTGGTATCTTTATAGTCCTGTCGGGTTTCGCCACC
TCTGACTTGAGCGTCGATTTTTGTGATGCTCGTCAGGGGGGCGGAGCCTATGGAAAAACGCCAGCAACGC
GGCCTTTTTACGGTTCCTGGCCTTTTGCTGGCCTTTTGCTCACATGTTCTTTCCTGCGTTATCCCCTGAT
TCTGTGGATAACCGTATTACCGCCTTTGAGTGAGCTGATACCGCTCGCCGCAGCCGAACGACCGAGCGCA
GCGAGTCAGT
Features (pLannotate 1.2.2; 28 found; start..end, strand, type, name):
     19..111     +  CDS            lacI (fragment): lac repressor; lacI; The lac repressor binds to the lac operator to inhibit transcription in E. coli. This inhibition can be relieved by adding lactose or isopropyl-β-D-thiogalactopyranoside (IPTG).
    124..145     +  protein_bind   CAP binding site: CAP binding activates transcription in the presence of cAMP. E. coli catabolite activator protein
    160..190     +  promoter       lac promoter: promoter for the E. coli lac operon
    198..214     +  protein_bind   lac operator: The lac repressor binds to the lac operator to inhibit transcription in E. coli. This inhibition can be relieved by adding lactose or isopropyl-β-D-thiogalactopyranoside (IPTG). lac repressor encoded by lacI
    259..277     +  promoter       T3 promoter: promoter for bacteriophage T3 RNA polymerase
    305..531     +  promoter       RSV promoter: Rous sarcoma virus enhancer/promoter
    532..712     +  LTR            5' LTR (truncated): truncated 5' long terminal repeat (LTR) from HIV-1
    759..884     +  misc_feature   HIV-1 Ψ: packaging signal of human immunodeficiency virus type 1
    868..1231    +  CDS            HIV-1 gag (fragment): gag protein from human immunodeficiency virus 1; gag
   1377..1610    +  misc_feature   RRE: The Rev response element (RRE) of HIV-1 allows for Rev-dependent mRNA export from the nucleus to the cytoplasm.
   1987..2013    +  CDS            Rev (fragment): human immunodeficiency virus 1 (HIV-1) Rev protein; rev; enhances nuclear export of unspliced and incompletely spliced viral mRNAs
   2017..2257    +  promoter       U6 promoter: RNA polymerase III promoter for human U6 snRNA
   2266..2284    -  polyA_signal   hGH poly(A) signal (fragment): human growth hormone polyadenylation signal
   2305..2372    +  misc_RNA       tracrRNA (fragment): trans-activating CRISPR RNA for the Streptococcus pyogenes CRISPR/Cas9 system
   2421..2538    +  misc_feature   cPPT/CTS: central polypurine tract and central termination sequence of HIV-1
   2607..2818    +  promoter       EF-1α core promoter: core promoter for human elongation factor EF-1α
   2844..3443    +  CDS            PuroR (fragment): puromycin N-acetyltransferase; pac from Streptomyces; confers resistance to puromycin
   3459..4047    +  misc_feature   WPRE: woodchuck hepatitis virus posttranscriptional regulatory element
   4098..4117    +  misc_feature   cPPT/CTS (fragment): central polypurine tract and central termination sequence of HIV-1
   4119..4352    +  LTR            3' LTR (ΔU3): self-inactivating 3' long terminal repeat (LTR) from HIV-1
   4430..4551    +  polyA_signal   SV40 poly(A) signal: SV40 polyadenylation signal
   4591..4726    +  rep_origin     SV40 ori: SV40 origin of replication
   4747..4765    -  promoter       T7 promoter: promoter for bacteriophage T7 RNA polymerase
   4773..4928    +  CDS            lacZα (fragment): LacZα fragment of β-galactosidase; lacZ fragment
   4933..5361    +  rep_origin     f1 ori (sequence partly withheld): f1 bacteriophage origin of replication; arrow indicates direction of (+) strand synthesis
   5414..5518    +  promoter       AmpR promoter: bla
   5519..6379    +  CDS            AmpR: β-lactamase; bla; confers resistance to ampicillin, carbenicillin, and related antibiotics
   6550..7138    +  rep_origin     ori: high-copy-number ColE1/pMB1/pBR322/pUC origin of replication
