[The description below was written by a language model from this plasmid's Addgene catalogue record and pLannotate feature annotations shown in this document.]
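Description:
ITGB3BP E5.1 gRNA is a third-generation lentiviral CRISPR guide plasmid built on the pLenti-sgRNA backbone and carrying a single guide RNA directed against human ITGB3BP (guide designation E5.1, part of the pKMKO series). The guide was inserted between two BsmBI sites that were destroyed during cloning. It sits downstream of a human U6 RNA polymerase III promoter and directly upstream of the Streptococcus pyogenes tracrRNA-derived scaffold, so a complete sgRNA is transcribed in transduced cells. The short reverse-strand "hGH poly(A)" fragment annotated between the U6 promoter and the scaffold falls where the spacer lies and is most likely a spurious match. The plasmid does not encode Cas9, which must be supplied separately.

The viral cassette uses an RSV promoter fused to a truncated HIV-1 5' LTR, which drives Tat-independent genomic RNA production. This is followed by the Ψ packaging signal with a partial gag, the RRE for Rev-dependent export, a cPPT/CTS, and a self-inactivating ΔU3 3' LTR. Within the provirus, an EF-1α core promoter drives puromycin N-acetyltransferase for selection of transduced mammalian cells, and a WPRE enhances expression. An SV40 poly(A) signal and SV40 ori lie outside the LTRs. In bacteria the plasmid is maintained by a high-copy pUC-type origin and AmpR, and it also carries an f1 ori and residual lac/lacZα elements. The sequenced record is 7,302 nt, shorter than the 9,151 bp listed for the backbone without insert. One possible reason is loss of a stuffer fragment on guide cloning, but the record does not explain the difference. The plasmid was deposited with a large-scale study of CRISPR/Cas9 cell-cycle gene knockouts and was used to generate knockout human cell lines.
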