Addgene plasmid #90714: ITGB3BP E5.1 gRNA
Purpose: 3rd generation lentiviral gRNA plasmid targeting human ITGB3BP
Depositing lab: Iain Cheeseman. Depositing organization: Whitehead Institute for Biomedical Research. Publication: Large-Scale Analysis of CRISPR/Cas9 Cell-Cycle Knockouts Reveals the Diversity of p53-Dependent Responses to Cell-Cycle Defects. McKinley KL, Cheeseman IM. Dev Cell. 2017 Feb 27;40(4):405-420.e2. doi: 10.1016/j.devcel.2017.01.012. Epub 2017 Feb 16. PubMed 28216383.
Backbone
  Vector backbone: pLenti-sgRNA
  Backbone manufacturer: Eric Lander & David Sabatini labs (Addgene plasmid #71409)
  Backbone size w/o insert (bp): 9151
  Vector type: Lentiviral, CRISPR
  Selectable markers: Puromycin
Growth in bacteria
  Bacterial resistance: Ampicillin, 100 μg/mL
  Growth temperature: 37°C
  Growth strain: NEB Stable
  Copy number: Unknown
Gene/Insert
  Gene/Insert name: ITGB3BP (Guide Designation E5.1) (alt name: pKMKO series)
  gRNA/shRNA sequence: CACCgCAGGAGAATCGCTTGAACGC
  Species: H. sapiens (human)
  Promoter: U6
  Cloning method: Restriction Enzyme; 5′ cloning site BsmBI (destroyed during cloning); 3′ cloning site BsmBI (destroyed during cloning)
  Sequencing primers: 5′ hU6-F (5'-GAGGGCCTATTTCCCATGATT-3'); 3′ EF1a-R (5'-CACGGCGACTACTGCACTTA-3')
Terms and licenses: Academic/Nonprofit Terms; Industry Terms: Not Available to Industry
Depositor comments: Please note that gRNA target sequence listed is not strictly the 20nt spacer sequence, but also contains the 5' BsmBI overhang. For more information about knockout human cell lines generated using this plasmid, please see http://cellcycleknockouts.wi.mit.edu/ .
How to cite: ITGB3BP E5.1 gRNA was a gift from Iain Cheeseman (Addgene plasmid # 90714 ; http://n2t.net/addgene:90714 ; RRID:Addgene_90714)
